>Addgene plasmid #238003 | pETDuet-AtRBX1-T7-AtSKP1-T7-AtCUL1-S | addgene full sequence | sequence record 475341 | Addgene NGS Result
CGGGATCTCGACGCTCTCCCTTATGCGACTCCTGCATTAGGAAGCAGCCCAGTAGTAGGTTGAGGCCGTT
GAGCACCGCCGCCGCAAGGAATGGTGCATGCAAGGAGATGGCGCCCAACAGTCCCCCGGCCACGGGGCCT
GCCACCATACCCACGCCGAAACAAGCGCTCATGAGCCCGAAGTGGCGAGCCCGATCTTCCCCATCGGTGA
TGTCGGCGATATAGGCGCCAGCAACCGCACCTGTGGCGCCGGTGATGCCGGCCACGATGCGTCCGGCGTA
GAGGATCGAGATCGATCTCGATCCCGCGAAATTAATACGACTCACTATAGGGGAATTGTGAGCGGATAAC
AATTCCCCTCTAGAAATAATTTTGTTTAACTTTAAGAAGGAGATATACCATGGCGACTCTAGACTCCGAC
GTTACCATGATTCCTGCCGGAGAAGCCTCCAGCAGCGTAGCCGCGTCGTCTTCCAACAAGAAAGCTAAGC
GATTCGAAATTAAGAAGTGGAGCGCCGTTGCTCTCTGGGCTTGGGATATCGTTGTTGACAACTGTGCGAT
CTGCAGAAACCACATCATGGATCTTTGTATCGAGTGTCAGGCTAATCAGGCCAGTGCCACAAGTGAAGAG
TGCACTGTAGCTTGGGAGGACGACCAAAATAACTGCAATAAGTATTTCTGTATTCTTGATTGCTCAATGA
AAGATGACCACTTGGAGGGGGTTTGCAATCACGCCTTCCACTTTCACTGCATCAGCAGATGGCTAAAGAC
TCGTCAAGTTTGTCCATTGGATAACAGTGAGTGGGAGTTTCAGAAATATGGTCACAGCCAGGATCCGAAT
TCGATGGCTAGCATGACTGGTGGACAGCAAATGGGTCCATAACCCCGAAAGAAGGAGATATACATATGTC
TGCGAAGAAGATTGTGTTGAAGAGTTCCGATGGTGAATCTTTCGAGGTTGAGGAGGCGGTGGCTCTCGAG
TCACAAACCATAGCGCATATGGTTGAAGACGACTGCGTTGACAACGGAGTCCCTCTTCCTAACGTCACGA
GCAAGATCCTCGCCAAGGTGATCGAGTATTGCAAGAGGCACGTCGAGGCTGCTGCCTCTAAGGCCGAGGC
CGTCGAGGGTGCTGCTACCTCCGATGACGATCTTAAGGCCTGGGACGCTGATTTTATGAAGATCGATCAA
GCTACTCTCTTTGAACTCATTCTGGCTGCTAATTACCTGAATATCAAGAACTTGCTTGATCTAACATGTC
AGACAGTTGCGGATATGATCAAAGGAAAGACTCCAGAAGAGATCCGCACAACGTTCAACATTAAGAACGA
CTTCACACCAGAGGAAGAGGAAGAGGTTCGCAGAGAGAACCAATGGGCTTTTGAAAGCTCGGCGCGCCTG
CAGATGGCTAGCATGACTGGTGGACAGCAAATGGGTTCGGCGCGCCTGCAGATGGCTAGCATGACTGGTG
GACAGCAAATGGGTAGCTCGGCGCGCCTGCAGGTCGACAAGCTTGCGGCCGCATAATGCTTAAGTCGAAC
AGAAAGTAATCGTATTGTACACGGCCGCATAATCGAAATTAATACGACTCACTATAGGGGAATTGTGAGC
GGATAACAATTCCCCATCTTAGTATATTAGTTAAGTATAAGAAGGAGATATACATATGGCAGATCTCAAT
TGGATATCGGCCGGCCACGCGATCGCTGACGTCGGTACC
[2214 nt withheld, positions 1720-3933]
GGTACCCTCGAGTCTGGTAAAGAAACCGCTGCTGCGAAATTTGAACGCCAGCACATGGACTCGTCTACTA
GCGCAGCTTAATTAACCTAGGCTGCTGCCACCGCTGAGCAATAACTAGCATAACCCCTTGGGGCCTCTAA
ACGGGTCTTGAGGGGTTTTTTGCTGAAAGGAGGAACTATATCCGGATTGGCGAATGGG
[124 nt withheld, positions 4132-4255]
C
[91 nt withheld, positions 4257-4347]
A
[49 nt withheld, positions 4349-4397]
CCTTTGACGTTGGAGTCCACGTTCTTT
[37 nt withheld, positions 4425-4461]
ACCCTATCTCGGTCTATTCTTTTGATTTATAAGGGATTTTGCCGATTTCGGCCTATTGGTTAAAAAATGA
GCTGATTTAACAAAAATTTAACGCGAATTTTAACAAAATATTAACGTTTACAATTTCTGGCGGCACGATG
GCATGAGATTATCAAAAAGGATCTTCACCTAGATCCTTTTAAATTAAAAATGAAGTTTTAAATCAATCTA
AAGTATATATGAGTAAACTTGGTCTGACAGTTACCAATGCTTAATCAGTGAGGCACCTATCTCAGCGATC
TGTCTATTTCGTTCATCCATAGTTGCCTGACTCCCCGTCGTGTAGATAACTACGATACGGGAGGGCTTAC
CATCTGGCCCCAGTGCTGCAATGATACCGCGAGACCCACGCTCACCGGCTCCAGATTTATCAGCAATAAA
CCAGCCAGCCGGAAGGGCCGAGCGCAGAAGTGGTCCTGCAACTTTATCCGCCTCCATCCAGTCTATTAAT
TGTTGCCGGGAAGCTAGAGTAAGTAGTTCGCCAGTTAATAGTTTGCGCAACGTTGTTGCCATTGCTACAG
GCATCGTGGTGTCACGCTCGTCGTTTGGTATGGCTTCATTCAGCTCCGGTTCCCAACGATCAAGGCGAGT
TACATGATCCCCCATGTTGTGCAAAAAAGCGGTTAGCTCCTTCGGTCCTCCGATCGTTGTCAGAAGTAAG
TTGGCCGCAGTGTTATCACTCATGGTTATGGCAGCACTGCATAATTCTCTTACTGTCATGCCATCCGTAA
GATGCTTTTCTGTGACTGGTGAGTACTCAACCAAGTCATTCTGAGAATAGTGTATGCGGCGACCGAGTTG
CTCTTGCCCGGCGTCAATACGGGATAATACCGCGCCACATAGCAGAACTTTAAAAGTGCTCATCATTGGA
AAACGTTCTTCGGGGCGAAAACTCTCAAGGATCTTACCGCTGTTGAGATCCAGTTCGATGTAACCCACTC
GTGCACCCAACTGATCTTCAGCATCTTTTACTTTCACCAGCGTTTCTGGGTGAGCAAAAACAGGAAGGCA
AAATGCCGCAAAAAAGGGAATAAGGGCGACACGGAAATGTTGAATACTCATACTCTTCCTTTTTCAATCA
TGATTGAAGCATTTATCAGGGTTATTGTCTCATGAGCGGATACATATTTGAATGTATTTAGAAAAATAAA
CAAATAGGTCATGACCAAAATCCCTTAACGTGAGTTTTCGTTCCACTGAGCGTCAGACCCCGTAGAAAAG
ATCAAAGGATCTTCTTGAGATCCTTTTTTTCTGCGCGTAATCTGCTGCTTGCAAACAAAAAAACCACCGC
TACCAGCGGTGGTTTGTTTGCCGGATCAAGAGCTACCAACTCTTTTTCCGAAGGTAACTGGCTTCAGCAG
AGCGCAGATACCAAATACTGTCCTTCTAGTGTAGCCGTAGTTAGGCCACCACTTCAAGAACTCTGTAGCA
CCGCCTACATACCTCGCTCTGCTAATCCTGTTACCAGTGGCTGCTGCCAGTGGCGATAAGTCGTGTCTTA
CCGGGTTGGACTCAAGACGATAGTTACCGGATAAGGCGCAGCGGTCGGGCTGAACGGGGGGTTCGTGCAC
ACAGCCCAGCTTGGAGCGAACGACCTACACCGAACTGAGATACCTACAGCGTGAGCTATGAGAAAGCGCC
ACGCTTCCCGAAGGGAGAAAGGCGGACAGGTATCCGGTAAGCGGCAGGGTCGGAACAGGAGAGCGCACGA
GGGAGCTTCCAGGGGGAAACGCCTGGTATCTTTATAGTCCTGTCGGGTTTCGCCACCTCTGACTTGAGCG
TCGATTTTTGTGATGCTCGTCAGGGGGGCGGAGCCTATGGAAAAACGCCAGCAACGCGGCCTTTTTACGG
TTCCTGGCCTTTTGCTGGCCTTTTGCTCACATGTTCTTTCCTGCGTTATCCCCTGATTCTGTGGATAACC
GTATTACCGCCTTTGAGTGAGCTGATACCGCTCGCCGCAGCCGAACGACCGAGCGCAGCGAGTCAGTGAG
CGAGGAAGCGGAAGAGCGCCTGATGCGGTATTTTCTCCTTACGCATCTGTGCGGTATTTCACACCGCAAT
GGTGCACTCTCAGTACAATCTGCTCTGATGCCGCATAGTTAAGCCAGTATACACTCCGCTATCGCTACGT
GACTGGGTCATGGCTGCGCCCCGACACCCGCCAACACCCGCTGACGCGCCCTGACGGGCTTGTCTGCTCC
CGGCATCCGCTTACAGACAAGCTGTGACCGTCTCCGGGAGCTGCATGTGTCAGAGGTTTTCACCGTCATC
ACCGAAACGCGCGAGGCAGCTGCGGTAAAGCTCATCAGCGTGGTCGTGAAGCGATTCACAGATGTCTGCC
TGTTCATCCGCGTCCAGCTCGTTGAGTTTCTCCAGAAGCGTTAATGTCTGGCTTCTGATAAAGCGGGCCA
TGTTAAGGGCGGTTTTTTCCTGTTTGGTCACTGATGCCTCCGTGTAAGGGGGATTTCTGTTCATGGGGGT
AATGATACCGATGAAACGAGAGAGGATGCTCACGATACGGGTTACTGATGATGAACATGCCCGGTTACTG
GAACGTTGTGAGGGTAAACAACTGGCGGTATGGATGCGGCGGGACCAGAGAAAAATCACTCAGGGTCAAT
GCCAGCGCTTCGTTAATACAGATGTAGGTGTTCCACAGGGTAGCCAGCAGCATCCTGCGATGCAGATCCG
GAACATAATGGTGCAGGGCGCTGACTTCCGCGTTTCCAGACTTTACGAAACACGGAAACCGAAGACCATT
CATGTTGTTGCTCAGGTCGCAGACGTTTTGCAGCAGCAGTCGCTTCACGTTCGCTCGCGTATCGGTGATT
CATTCTGCTAACCAGTAAGGCAACCCCGCCAGCCTAGCCGGGTCCTCAACGACAGGAGCACGATCATGCT
AGTCATGCCCCGCGCCCACCGGAAGGAGCTGACTGGGTTGAAGGCTCTCAAGGGCATCGGTCGAGATCCC
GGTGCCTAATGAGTGAGCTAACTTACATTAATTGCGTTGCGCTCACTGCCCGCTTTCCAGTCGGGAAACC
TGTCGTGCCAGCTGCATTAATGAATCGGCCAACGCGCGGGGAGAGGCGGTTTGCGTATTGGGCGCCAGGG
TGGTTTTTCTTTTCACCAGTGAGACGGGCAACAGCTGATTGCCCTTCACCGCCTGGCCCTGAGAGAGTTG
CAGCAAGCGGTCCACGCTGGTTTGCCCCAGCAGGCGAAAATCCTGTTTGATGGTGGTTAACGGCGGGATA
TAACATGAGCTGTCTTCGGTATCGTCGTATCCCACTACCGAGATGTCCGCACCAACGCGCAGCCCGGACT
CGGTAATGGCGCGCATTGCGCCCAGCGCCATCTGATCGTTGGCAACCAGCATCGCAGTGGGAACGATGCC
CTCATTCAGCATTTGCATGGTTTGTTGAAAACCGGACATGGCACTCCAGTCGCCTTCCCGTTCCGCTATC
GGCTGAATTTGATTGCGAGTGAGATATTTATGCCAGCCAGCCAGACGCAGACGCGCCGAGACAGAACTTA
ATGGGCCCGCTAACAGCGCGATTTGCTGGTGACCCAATGCGACCAGATGCTCCACGCCCAGTCGCGTACC
GTCTTCATGGGAGAAAATAATACTGTTGATGGGTGTCTGGTCAGAGACATCAAGAAATAACGCCGGAACA
TTAGTGCAGGCAGCTTCCACAGCAATGGCATCCTGGTCATCCAGCGGATAGTTAATGATCAGCCCACTGA
CGCGTTGCGCGAGAAGATTGTGCACCGCCGCTTTACAGGCTTCGACGCCGCTTCGTTCTACCATCGACAC
CACCACGCTGGCACCCAGTTGATCGGCGCGAGATTTAATCGCCGCGACAATTTGCGACGGCGCGTGCAGG
GCCAGACTGGAGGTGGCAACGCCAATCAGCAACGACTGTTTGCCCGCCAGTTGTTGTGCCACGCGGTTGG
GAATGTAATTCAGCTCCGCCATCGCCGCTTCCACTTTTTCCCGCGTTTTCGCAGAAACGTGGCTGGCCTG
GTTCACCACGCGGGAAACGGTCTGATAAGAGACACCGGCATACTCTGCGACATCGTATAACGTTACTGGT
TTCACATTCACCACCCTGAATTGACTCTCTTCCGGGCGCTATCATGCCATACCGCGAAAGGTTTTGCGCC
ATTCGATGGTGTC
Features (pLannotate 1.2.2; 26 found; start..end, strand, type, name):
      8..287     -  CDS            TcR (fragment): tetracycline efflux protein; tet; confers resistance to tetracycline
    313..331     +  promoter       T7 promoter: promoter for bacteriophage T7 RNA polymerase
    332..356     +  protein_bind   lac operator: The lac repressor binds to the lac operator to inhibit transcription in E. coli. This inhibition can be relieved by adding lactose or isopropyl-β-D-thiogalactopyranoside (IPTG). lac repressor encoded by lacI
    371..393     +  RBS            RBS: efficient ribosome binding site from bacteriophage T7 gene 10 (Olins and Rangwala, 1989)
    400..825     +  CDS            RBX1A: RBX1A_ARATH - Also known as ROC1. Experimental evidence at protein level: Swiss-Prot protein existence level 1. Component of the SCF (SKP1-CUL1-F-box protein) E3 ubiquitin ligase complex, which mediates the ubiquitination and subsequent proteasomal degradation of target proteins. The SCF complex plays a crucial role in regulating response to auxin and is essential for growth and development. Through the RING-type zinc finger, seems to recruit the E2 ubiquitination enzyme, to the complex and brings it into close proximity to the substrate. Promotes the neddylation of CUL1. From Arabidopsis thal
    844..876     +  CDS            T7 tag (gene 10 leader): leader peptide from bacteriophage T7 gene 10 promotes efficient translation in E. coli
    906..1385    +  CDS            SKP1A: SKP1A_ARATH - Also known as ASK1 From Arabidopsis thaliana (Mouse-ear cress).
   1404..1436    +  CDS            T7 tag (gene 10 leader): leader peptide from bacteriophage T7 gene 10 promotes efficient translation in E. coli
   1452..1484    +  CDS            T7 tag (gene 10 leader): leader peptide from bacteriophage T7 gene 10 promotes efficient translation in E. coli
   1580..1598    +  promoter       T7 promoter: promoter for bacteriophage T7 RNA polymerase
   1599..1623    +  protein_bind   lac operator: The lac repressor binds to the lac operator to inhibit transcription in E. coli. This inhibition can be relieved by adding lactose or isopropyl-β-D-thiogalactopyranoside (IPTG). lac repressor encoded by lacI
   1720..3933    +  CDS            CUL1 (sequence withheld): CUL1_ARATH - Experimental evidence at protein level: Swiss-Prot protein existence level 1. Involved in ubiquitination and subsequent proteasomal degradation of target proteins. Regulator of mitotic processes which plays a role during gametogenesis and embryogenesis. Together with SKP1, RBX1 and a F-box protein, it forms a SCF complex. The functional specificity of this complex depends of the type of F-box protein. SCF(UFO) is implicated in floral organ development. SCF(TIR1) is involved in auxin signaling pathway. SCF(COI1) regulates responses to jasmonates. SCF(EID1) and SCF(AFR) are implicat
   3952..3993    +  CDS            S-Tag (fragment): affinity and epitope tag derived from pancreatic ribonuclease A
   4023..4040    +  CDS            SET1 (fragment): solubility-enhancement tag derived from T7 phage gene 10B
   4048..4095    +  terminator     T7 terminator: transcription terminator for bacteriophage T7 RNA polymerase
   4132..4587    +  rep_origin     f1 ori (sequence partly withheld): f1 bacteriophage origin of replication; arrow indicates direction of (+) strand synthesis
   4702..5562    -  CDS            AmpR: β-lactamase; bla; confers resistance to ampicillin, carbenicillin, and related antibiotics
   5563..5655    -  promoter       AmpR promoter: bla
   5736..6324    +  rep_origin     ori: high-copy-number ColE1/pMB1/pBR322/pUC origin of replication
   6510..6649    -  misc_feature   bom: basis of mobility region from pBR322
   6751..6942    -  CDS            rop: Rop protein, which maintains plasmids at low copy number; rop
   6959..7339    +  CDS            YPB1_ECOLX: Protein predicted: Swiss-Prot protein existence level 4. From Escherichia coli.
   7401..7465    -  CDS            TcR (fragment): tetracycline efflux protein; tet; confers resistance to tetracycline
   7480..7501    -  protein_bind   CAP binding site: CAP binding activates transcription in the presence of cAMP. E. coli catabolite activator protein
   7514..8596    -  CDS            lacI: lac repressor; lacI; The lac repressor binds to the lac operator to inhibit transcription in E. coli. This inhibition can be relieved by adding lactose or isopropyl-β-D-thiogalactopyranoside (IPTG).
   8597..8674    -  promoter       lacI promoter: lacI
