[The description below was written by a language model from this plasmid's Addgene catalogue record and pLannotate feature annotations shown in this document.]
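Description:
pETDuet-AtRBX1-T7-AtSKP1-T7-AtCUL1-S is a bacterial co-expression plasmid built on the pETDuet-1 backbone, designed to produce three Arabidopsis thaliana core subunits of the SCF-type E3 ubiquitin ligase together in E. coli. The 8,674 nt sequence carries a ColE1/pBR322-type origin with the bom region and rop gene, an f1 origin, and a β-lactamase gene for ampicillin selection. A lacI gene under its own promoter supplies the lac repressor. Short tetracycline-resistance fragments are annotated as backbone remnants and would not confer resistance.

The payload is split across the two T7 promoter/lac operator units typical of Duet vectors. The first unit has a T7 gene 10 ribosome binding site followed by the RING-box protein RBX1 with a C-terminal T7 epitope tag, then the adaptor SKP1 (ASK1), also C-terminally T7-tagged. No separate promoter is annotated between these two genes, so they appear to be transcribed as one bicistronic message, although no ribosome binding site is annotated ahead of SKP1. A further T7 tag annotation follows the SKP1 tag; the record does not explain it. The second T7/lac unit drives the scaffold cullin CUL1 with a C-terminal S-tag, ending at the T7 terminator. Expression requires a host supplying T7 RNA polymerase and is relieved from lac repression by IPTG.

RBX1 recruits the E2 enzyme, while CUL1 and SKP1 link it to an F-box substrate receptor, which is not encoded here. According to the associated publication title, the plasmid belongs to a bacterial platform for studying ubiquitination cascades anchored by SCF-type ligases. The distinct tags allow the subunits to be detected separately.
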