Addgene plasmid #238003: pETDuet-AtRBX1-T7-AtSKP1-T7-AtCUL1-S
Purpose: Expression AtRBX1-T7, AtSKP1-T7 and AtCUL1-S in in bacterial cells
Depositing lab: Lei Wu. Depositing organization: Lanzhou University. Publication: A Bacterial Platform for Studying Ubiquitination Cascades Anchored by SCF-Type E3 Ubiquitin Ligases. Pu ZX, Wang JL, Li YY, Liang LY, Tan YT, Wang ZH, Li BL, Guo GQ, Wang L, Wu L. Biomolecules. 2024 Sep 25;14(10):1209. doi: 10.3390/biom14101209. PubMed 39456142.
Backbone
  Vector backbone: pETDuet-1
  Vector type: Bacterial Expression
Growth in bacteria
  Bacterial resistance: Ampicillin, 100 μg/mL
  Growth temperature: 37°C
  Growth strain: DH5alpha
  Copy number: Unknown
Gene/Insert 1
  Gene/Insert name: AtRBX1
  Species: A. thaliana (mustard weed)
  Entrez Gene: RBX1 (a.k.a. AT5G20570, ATRBX1, F7C8.160, F7C8_160, HRT1, REGULATOR OF CULLINS-1, RING-BOX 1, RING-box 1, ROC1)
  Tag / fusion protein: T7 (C terminal on insert)
Gene/Insert 2
  Gene/Insert name: AtSKP1
  Species: A. thaliana (mustard weed)
  Entrez Gene: SKP1 (a.k.a. AT1G75950, ARABIDOPSIS SKP1 HOMOLOGUE 1, ASK1, ATSKP1, S phase kinase-associated protein 1, SKP1A, T4O12.17, T4O12_17, UFO INTERACTING PROTEIN 1, UIP1)
  Tag / fusion protein: T7 (C terminal on insert)
Gene/Insert 3
  Gene/Insert name: AtCUL1
  Species: A. thaliana (mustard weed)
  Entrez Gene: CUL1 (a.k.a. AT4G02570, ATCUL1, AUXIN RESISTANT 6, AXR6, T10P11.26, T10P11_26, cullin 1)
  Tag / fusion protein: S (C terminal on insert)
Terms and licenses: Academic/Nonprofit Terms; Industry Terms: Not Available to Industry
How to cite: pETDuet-AtRBX1-T7-AtSKP1-T7-AtCUL1-S was a gift from Lei Wu (Addgene plasmid # 238003 ; http://n2t.net/addgene:238003 ; RRID:Addgene_238003)
